>Addgene plasmid #21605 | pTOPO-MCL1 | addgene partial sequence | sequence record 27328 | 21605 with BGH-rev
TGGTGATGGTGATGATGACCGGTACGCGTAGAATCGAGACCGAGGAGAGGGTTAGGGATAGGCTTACCTT
CGAACCGCGGGCCCTCTAGACTCGAGCGGCCGCCACTGTGCTGGATATCTGCAGAATTGCCCTATCTTAT
TAGATATGCCAAACCAGCTCCTACTCCAGCAACACCTGCAAAAGCCAGCAGCACATTCCTGATGCC
[459 nt withheld, positions 207-665]
CTCGTCCTCCTCC
