[The description below was written by a language model from this plasmid's Addgene catalogue record.]
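Description:
pTOPO-MCL1 is a mammalian expression plasmid built on the commercial pcDNA3.1/V5-His-TOPO backbone (about 5.5 kb without insert), into which the human MCL-1 coding sequence (also called BCL2L3; roughly 1.05 kb) was inserted by TOPO T/A cloning, a topoisomerase-mediated ligation of a PCR product that leaves no reusable restriction sites at either junction. The plasmid is maintained at high copy number in E. coli under ampicillin selection, and it carries a neomycin resistance marker so that transfected mammalian cells can be selected with G418 to obtain stable lines.

The record does not list the promoter explicitly. The pcDNA3.1 family normally drives the insert from the CMV immediate-early promoter and terminates it with the bovine growth hormone polyadenylation signal, which is consistent with the T7 and BGH-reverse sequencing primers noted as flanking the cloning site. Although the backbone offers a C-terminal V5 epitope and polyhistidine tag, the MCL-1 insert ends with its own stop codon, so the tags are not translated and the protein is produced in untagged, native form.

MCL-1 is an anti-apoptotic BCL-2 family member. The associated study examined how glycogen synthase kinase-3 destabilises MCL-1 and so influences mitochondrial outer membrane permeabilisation and apoptosis. The construct is therefore suited to transient or stable overexpression of wild-type human MCL-1 in mammalian cells, for example to study its turnover or its protective effect against cell death. No feature table was supplied, so the element positions and the full plasmid map cannot be confirmed from this record.
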