Addgene plasmid #21605: pTOPO-MCL1
Depositing lab: Ulrich Maurer. Publication: Glycogen synthase kinase-3 regulates mitochondrial outer membrane permeabilization and apoptosis by destabilization of MCL-1. Maurer U, Charvet C, Wagman AS, Dejardin E, Green DR. Mol Cell. 2006 Mar 17. 21(6):749-60. 10.1016/j.molcel.2006.02.009 PubMed 16543145.
Backbone
  Vector backbone: pcDNA3.1 /V5-His-TOPO
  Backbone manufacturer: Invitrogen
  Backbone size w/o insert (bp): 5523
  Vector type: Mammalian Expression
  Selectable markers: Neomycin (select with G418)
Growth in bacteria
  Bacterial resistance: Ampicillin, 100 μg/mL
  Growth temperature: 37°C
  Growth strain: DH5alpha
  Copy number: High Copy
Gene/Insert
  Gene/Insert name: MCL-1 (alt name: BCL2L3)
  Species: H. sapiens (human)
  Insert size (bp): 1052
  Mutation: Insert ends with a STOP codon, no V5-His-tag.
  GenBank ID: NM_021960
  Entrez Gene: MCL1 (a.k.a. BCL2L3, EAT, MCL1-ES, MCL1L, MCL1S, Mcl-1, TM, bcl2-L-3, mcl1/EAT)
  Cloning method: TOPO Cloning; 5′ cloning site T/A (destroyed during cloning); 3′ cloning site T/A (destroyed during cloning)
  Sequencing primers: 5′ T7; 3′ BGH reverse
Terms and licenses: Academic/Nonprofit Terms; Industry Terms: Not Available to Industry
How to cite: pTOPO-MCL1 was a gift from Ulrich Maurer (Addgene plasmid # 21605 ; http://n2t.net/addgene:21605 ; RRID:Addgene_21605)
